>Addgene plasmid #170578 | p663-UBC-miniTurbo-V5-CDKL5_IDG-K | addgene full sequence | sequence record 340993 | Addgene NGS Result
TGCGCCTCGCCACCCGCGACGACGTCCCCAGGGCCGTACGCACCCTCGCCGCCGCGTTCGCCGACTACCC
CGCCACGCGCCACACCGTCGATCCGGACCGCCACATCGAGCGGGTCACCGAGCTGCAAGAACTCTTCCTC
ACGCGCGTCGGGCTCGACATCGGCAAGGTGTGGGTCGCGGACGACGGCGCCGCGGTGGCGGTCTGGACCA
CGCCGGAGAGCGTCGAAGCGGGGGCGGTGTTCGCCGAGATCGGCCCGCGCATGGCCGAGTTGAGCGGTTC
CCGGCTGGCCGCGCAGCAACAGATGGAAGGCCTCCTGGCGCCGCACCGGCCCAAGGAGCCCGCGTGGTTC
CTGGCCACCGTCGGCGTCTCGCCCGACCACCAGGGCAAGGGTCTGGGCAGCGCCGTCGTGCTCCCCGGAG
TGGAGGCGGCCGAGCGCGCCGGGGTGCCCGCCTTCCTGGAGACCTCCGCGCCCCGCAACCTCCCCTTCTA
CGAGCGGCTCGGCTTCACCGTCACCGCCGACGTCGAGGTGCCCGAAGGACCGCGCACCTGGTGCATGACC
CGCAAGCCCGGTGCCTGACGCCCGCCCCACGACCCGCAGCGCCCGACCGAAAGGAGCGCACGACCCCATG
CATCTCGAGGGCCCGGTACCTTTAAGACCAATGACTTACAAGGCAGCTGTAGATCTTAGCCACTTTTTAA
AAGAAAAGGGGGGACTGGAAGGGCTAGCTCACTCCCAACGAAGACAAGATCTGCTTTTTGCTTGTACTGG
GTCTCTCTGGTTAGACCAGATCTGAGCCTGGGAGCTCTCTGGCTAACTAGGGAACCCACTGCTTAAGCCT
CAATAAAGCTTGCCTTGAGTGCTTCAAGTAGTGTGTGCCCGTCTGTTGTGTGACTCTGGTAACTAGAGAT
CCCTCAGACCCTTTTAGTCAGTGTGGAAAATCTCTAGCAGTAGTAGTTCATGTCATCTTATTATTCAGTA
TTTATAACTTGCAAAGAAATGAATATCAGAGAGTGAGAGGAACTTGTTTATTGCAGCTTATAATGGTTAC
AAATAAAGCAATAGCATCACAAATTTCACAAATAAAGCATTTTTTTCACTGCATTCTAGTTGTGGTTTGT
CCAAACTCATCAATGTATCTTATCATGTCTGGCTCTAGCTATCCCGCCCCTAACTCCGCCCATCCCGCCC
CTAACTCCGCCCAGTTCCGCCCATTCTCCGCCCCATGGCTGACTAATTTTTTTTATTTATGCAGAGGCCG
AGGCCGCCTCGGCCTCTGAGCTATTCCAGAAGTAGTGAGGAGGCTTTTTTGGAGGCCTAGGGACGTACCC
AATTCGCCCTATAGTGAGTCGTATTACGCGCGCTCACTGGCCGTCGTTTTACAACGTCGTGACTGGGAAA
ACCCTGGCGTTACCCAACTTAATCGCCTTGCAGCACATCCCCCTTTCGCCAGCTGGCGTAATAGCGAAGA
GGCCCGCACCGATCGCCCTTCCCAACAGTTGCGCAGCCTGAATGGCGAATGGG
[124 nt withheld, positions 1524-1647]
C
[91 nt withheld, positions 1649-1739]
A
[49 nt withheld, positions 1741-1789]
CCTTTGACGTTGGAGTCCACGTTCTTT
[37 nt withheld, positions 1817-1853]
ACCCTATCTCGGTCTATTCTTTTGATTTATAAGGGATTTTGCCGATTTCGGCCTATTGGTTAAAAAATGA
GCTGATTTAACAAAAATTTAACGCGAATTTTAACAAAATATTAACGCTTACAATTTAGGTGGCACTTTTC
GGGGAAATGTGCGCGGAACCCCTATTTGTTTATTTTTCTAAATACATTCAAATATGTATCCGCTCATGAG
ACAATAACCCTGATAAATGCTTCAATAATATTGAAAAAGGAAGAGTATGAGTATTCAACATTTCCGTGTC
GCCCTTATTCCCTTTTTTGCGGCATTTTGCCTTCCTGTTTTTGCTCACCCAGAAACGCTGGTGAAAGTAA
AAGATGCTGAAGATCAGTTGGGTGCACGAGTGGGTTACATCGAACTGGATCTCAACAGCGGTAAGATCCT
TGAGAGTTTTCGCCCCGAAGAACGTTTTCCAATGATGAGCACTTTTAAAGTTCTGCTATGTGGCGCGGTA
TTATCCCGTATTGACGCCGGGCAAGAGCAACTCGGTCGCCGCATACACTATTCTCAGAATGACTTGGTTG
AGTACTCACCAGTCACAGAAAAGCATCTTACGGATGGCATGACAGTAAGAGAATTATGCAGTGCTGCCAT
AACCATGAGTGATAACACTGCGGCCAACTTACTTCTGACAACGATCGGAGGACCGAAGGAGCTAACCGCT
TTTTTGCACAACATGGGGGATCATGTAACTCGCCTTGATCGTTGGGAACCGGAGCTGAATGAAGCCATAC
CAAACGACGAGCGTGACACCACGATGCCTGTAGCAATGGCAACAACGTTGCGCAAACTATTAACTGGCGA
ACTACTTACTCTAGCTTCCCGGCAACAATTAATAGACTGGATGGAGGCGGATAAAGTTGCAGGACCACTT
CTGCGCTCGGCCCTTCCGGCTGGCTGGTTTATTGCTGATAAATCTGGAGCCGGTGAGCGTGGGTCTCGCG
GTATCATTGCAGCACTGGGGCCAGATGGTAAGCCCTCCCGTATCGTAGTTATCTACACGACGGGGAGTCA
GGCAACTATGGATGAACGAAATAGACAGATCGCTGAGATAGGTGCCTCACTGATTAAGCATTGGTAACTG
TCAGACCAAGTTTACTCATATATACTTTAGATTGATTTAAAACTTCATTTTTAATTTAAAAGGATCTAGG
TGAAGATCCTTTTTGATAATCTCATGACCAAAATCCCTTAACGTGAGTTTTCGTTCCACTGAGCGTCAGA
CCCCGTAGAAAAGATCAAAGGATCTTCTTGAGATCCTTTTTTTCTGCGCGTAATCTGCTGCTTGCAAACA
AAAAAACCACCGCTACCAGCGGTGGTTTGTTTGCCGGATCAAGAGCTACCAACTCTTTTTCCGAAGGTAA
CTGGCTTCAGCAGAGCGCAGATACCAAATACTGTTCTTCTAGTGTAGCCGTAGTTAGGCCACCACTTCAA
GAACTCTGTAGCACCGCCTACATACCTCGCTCTGCTAATCCTGTTACCAGTGGCTGCTGCCAGTGGCGAT
AAGTCGTGTCTTACCGGGTTGGACTCAAGACGATAGTTACCGGATAAGGCGCAGCGGTCGGGCTGAACGG
GGGGTTCGTGCACACAGCCCAGCTTGGAGCGAACGACCTACACCGAACTGAGATACCTACAGCGTGAGCT
ATGAGAAAGCGCCACGCTTCCCGAAGGGAGAAAGGCGGACAGGTATCCGGTAAGCGGCAGGGTCGGAACA
GGAGAGCGCACGAGGGAGCTTCCAGGGGGAAACGCCTGGTATCTTTATAGTCCTGTCGGGTTTCGCCACC
TCTGACTTGAGCGTCGATTTTTGTGATGCTCGTCAGGGGGGCGGAGCCTATGGAAAAACGCCAGCAACGC
GGCCTTTTTACGGTTCCTGGCCTTTTGCTGGCCTTTTGCTCACATGTTCTTTCCTGCGTTATCCCCTGAT
TCTGTGGATAACCGTATTACCGCCTTTGAGTGAGCTGATACCGCTCGCCGCAGCCGAACGACCGAGCGCA
GCGAGTCAGTGAGCGAGGAAGCGGAAGAGCGCCCAATACGCAAACCGCCTCTCCCCGCGCGTTGGCCGAT
TCATTAATGCAGCTGGCACGACAGGTTTCCCGACTGGAAAGCGGGCAGTGAGCGCAACGCAATTAATGTG
AGTTAGCTCACTCATTAGGCACCCCAGGCTTTACACTTTATGCTTCCGGCTCGTATGTTGTGTGGAATTG
TGAGCGGATAACAATTTCACACAGGAAACAGCTATGACCATGATTACGCCAAGCGCGCAATTAACCCTCA
CTAAAGGGAACAAAAGCTGGAGCTGCAAGCTTAATGTAGTCTTATGCAATACTCTTGTAGTCTTGCAACA
TGGTAACGATGAGTTAGCAACATGCCTTACAAGGAGAGAAAAAGCACCGTGCATGCCGATTGGTGGAAGT
AAGGTGGTACGATCGTGCCTTATTAGGAAGGCAACAGACGGGTCTGACATGGATTGGACGAACCACTGAA
TTGCCGCATTGCAGAGATATTGTATTTAAGTGCCTAGCTCGATACATAAACGGGTCTCTCTGGTTAGACC
AGATCTGAGCCTGGGAGCTCTCTGGCTAACTAGGGAACCCACTGCTTAAGCCTCAATAAAGCTTGCCTTG
AGTGCTTCAAGTAGTGTGTGCCCGTCTGTTGTGTGACTCTGGTAACTAGAGATCCCTCAGACCCTTTTAG
TCAGTGTGGAAAATCTCTAGCAGTGGCGCCCGAACAGGGACTTGAAAGCGAAAGGGAAACCAGAGGAGCT
CTCTCGACGCAGGACTCGGCTTGCTGAAGCGCGCACGGCAAGAGGCGAGGGGCGGCGACTGGTGAGTACG
CCAAAAATTTTGACTAGCGGAGGCTAGAAGGAGAGAGATGGGTGCGAGAGCGTCAGTATTAAGCGGGGGA
GAATTAGATCGCGATGGGAAAAAATTCGGTTAAGGCCAGGGGGAAAGAAAAAATATAAATTAAAACATAT
AGTATGGGCAAGCAGGGAGCTAGAACGATTCGCAGTTAATCCTGGCCTGTTAGAAACATCAGAAGGCTGT
AGACAAATACTGGGACAGCTACAACCATCCCTTCAGACAGGATCAGAAGAACTTAGATCATTATATAATA
CAGTAGCAACCCTCTATTGTGTGCATCAAAGGATAGAGATAAAAGACACCAAGGAAGCTTTAGACAAGAT
AGAGGAAGAGCAAAACAAAAGTAAGACCACCGCACAGCAAGCGGCCGCTGATCTTCAGACCTGGAGGAGG
AGATATGAGGGACAATTGGAGAAGTGAATTATATAAATATAAAGTAGTAAAAATTGAACCATTAGGAGTA
GCACCCACCAAGGCAAAGAGAAGAGTGGTGCAGAGAGAAAAAAGAGCAGTGGGAATAGGAGCTTTGTTCC
TTGGGTTCTTGGGAGCAGCAGGAAGCACTATGGGCGCAGCGTCAATGACGCTGACGGTACAGGCCAGACA
ATTATTGTCTGGTATAGTGCAGCAGCAGAACAATTTGCTGAGGGCTATTGAGGCGCAACAGCATCTGTTG
CAACTCACAGTCTGGGGCATCAAGCAGCTCCAGGCAAGAATCCTGGCTGTGGAAAGATACCTAAAGGATC
AACAGCTCCTGGGGATTTGGGGTTGCTCTGGAAAACTCATTTGCACCACTGCTGTGCCTTGGAATGCTAG
TTGGAGTAATAAATCTCTGGAACAGATTTGGAATCACACGACCTGGATGGAGTGGGACAGAGAAATTAAC
AATTACACAAGCTTAATACACTCCTTAATTGAAGAATCGCAAAACCAGCAAGAAAAGAATGAACAAGAAT
TATTGGAATTAGATAAATGGGCAAGTTTGTGGAATTGGTTTAACATAACAAATTGGCTGTGGTATATAAA
ATTATTCATAATGATAGTAGGAGGCTTGGTAGGTTTAAGAATAGTTTTTGCTGTACTTTCTATAGTGAAT
AGAGTTAGGCAGGGATATTCACCATTATCGTTTCAGACCCACCTCCCAACCCCGAGGGGACCCGACAGGC
CCGAAGGAATAGAAGAAGAAGGTGGAGAGAGAGACAGAGACAGATCCATTCGATTAGTGAACGGATCTCG
ACGGTATCGGTTAACTTTTAAAAGAAAAGGGGGGATTGGGGGGTACAGTGCAGGGGAAAGAATAGTAGAC
ATAATAGCAACAGACATACAAACTAAAGAATTACAAAAACAAATTACAAAATTCAAAATTTTATCGTCCA
GTGTGGTGGAATTCTGCAGATATCACAACTTTGTATAGAAAAGTTGGCCTCCGCGCCGGGTTTTGGCGCC
TCCCGCGGGCGCCCCCCTCCTCACGGCGAGCGCTGCCACGTCAGACGAAGGGCGCAGCGAGCGTCCTGAT
CCTTCCGCCCGGACGCTCAGGACAGCGGCCCGCTGCTCATAAGACTCGGCCTTAGAACCCCAGTATCAGC
AGAAGGACATTTTAGGACGGGACTTGGGTGACTCTAGGGCACTGGTTTTCTTTCCAGAGAGCGGAACAGG
CGAGGAAAAGTAGTCCCTTCTCGGCGATTCTGCGGAGGGATCTCCGTGGGGCGGTGAACGCCGATGATTA
TATAAGGACGCGCCGGGTGTGGCACAGCTAGTTCCGTCGCAGCCGGGATTTGGGTCGCGGTTCTTGTTTG
TGGATCGCTGTGATCGTCACTTGGTGAGTAGCGGGCTGCTGGGCTGGCCGGGGCTTTCGTGGCCGCCGGG
CCGCTCGGTGGGACGGAAGCGTGTGGAGAGACCGCCAAGGGCTGTAGTCTGGGTCCGCGAGCAAGGTTGC
CCTGAACTGGGGGTTGGGGGGAGCGCAGCAAAATGGCGGCTGTTCCCGAGTCTTGAATGGAAGACGCTTG
TGAGGCGGGCTGTGAGGTCGTTGAAACAAGGTGGGGGGCATGGTGGGCGGCAAGAACCCAAGGTCTTGAG
GCCTTCGCTAATGCGGGAAAGCTCTTATTCGGGTGAGATGGGCTGGGGCACCATCTGGGGACCCTGACGT
GAAGTTTGTCACTGACTGGAGAACTCGGTTTGTCGTCTGTTGCGGGGGCGGCAGTTATGGCGGTGCCGTT
GGGCAGTGCACCCGTACCTTTGGGAGCGCGCGCCCTCGTCGTGTCGTGACGTCACCCGTTCTGTTGGCTT
ATAATGCAGGGTGGGGCCACCTGCCGGTAGGTGTGCGGTAGGCTTTTCTCCGTCGCAGGACGCAGGGTTC
GGGCCTAGGGTAGGCTCTCCTGAATCGACAGGCGCCGGACCTCTGGTGAGGGGAGGGATAAGTGAGGCGT
CAGTTTCTTTGGTCGGTTTTATGTACCTATCTTCTTAAGTAGCTGAAGCTCCGGTTTTGAACTATGCGCT
CGGGGTTGGCGAGTGTGTTTTGTGAAGTTTTTTAGGCACCTTTTGAAATGTAATCATTTGGGTCAATATG
TAATTTTCAGTGTTAGACTAGTAAATTGTCCGCTAAATTCTGGCCGTTTTTGGCTTTTTTGTTAGACGGC
CAACTTTTGTATACAAAGTGGGCCACCATGGGAATCCCGCTGCTGAACGCTAAACAGATTCTGGGACAGC
TGGACGGCGGGAGCGTGGCAGTCCTGCCTGTGGTCGACTCCACCAATCAGTACCTGCTGGATCGAATCGG
CGAGCTGAAGAGTGGGGATGCTTGCATTGCAGAATATCAGCAGGCAGGGAGAGGAAGCAGAGGGAGGAAA
TGGTTCTCTCCTTTTGGAGCTAACCTGTACCTGAGTATGTTTTGGCGCCTGAAGCGGGGACCAGCAGCAA
TCGGCCTGGGCCCGGTCATCGGAATTGTCATGGCAGAAGCGCTGCGAAAGCTGGGAGCAGACAAGGTGCG
AGTCAAATGGCCCAATGACCTGTATCTGCAGGATAGAAAGCTGGCAGGCATCCTGGTGGAGCTGGCCGGA
ATAACAGGCGATGCTGCACAGATCGTCATTGGCGCCGGGATTAACGTGGCTATGAGGCGCGTGGAGGAAA
GCGTGGTCAATCAGGGCTGGATCACACTGCAGGAAGCAGGGATTAACCTGGACAGGAATACTCTGGCCGC
TATGCTGATCCGAGAGCTGCGGGCAGCCCTGGAACTGTTCGAGCAGGAAGGCCTGGCTCCATATCTGTCA
CGGTGGGAGAAGCTGGATAACTTCATCAATAGACCCGTGAAGCTGATCATTGGGGACAAAGAGATTTTCG
GGATTAGCCGGGGGATTGATAAACAGGGAGCCCTGCTGCTGGAACAGGACGGAGTTATCAAACCCTGGAT
GGGCGGAGAAATCAGTCTGCGGTCTGCCGAAAAGGCTAGCGGCAAGCCCATCCCCAACCCCCTGCTGGGC
CTGGACAGCACCACAAGTTTGTACAAAAAAGCAGGCTCCACCATGAAGATTCCTAACATTGGTGATGTGA
TGAATAAATTTGAGATCCTTGGGGTTGTAGGTGAAGGAGCCTATGGAGTTGTACTTAAATGCAGACACAA
GGAAACACATGAAATTGTGGCGATCAAGAAATTCAAGGACAGTGAAGAAAATGAAGAAGTCAAAGAAACG
ACTTTACGAGAGCTTAAAATGCTTCGGACTCTCAAGCAGGAAAACATTGTGGAGTTGAAGGAAGCATTTC
GTCGGAGGGGAAAGTTGTACTTGGTGTTTGAGTATGTTGAAAAAAATATGCTCGAATTGCTGGAAGAAAT
GCCAAATGGAGTTCCACCTGAGAAAGTAAAAAGCTACATCTATCAGCTAATCAAGGCTATTCACTGGTGC
CATAAGAATGATATTGTCCATCGAGATATAAAACCAGAAAATCTCTTAATCAGCCACAATGATGTCCTAA
AACTGTGTGACTTTGGTTTTGCTCGTAATCTGTCAGAAGGCAATAATGCTAATTACACAGAGTACGTTGC
CACCAGATGGTATCGGTCCCCAGAACTCTTACTTGGCGCTCCCTATGGAAAGTCCGTGGACATGTGGTCG
GTGGGCTGTATTCTTGGGGAGCTTAGCGATGGACAGCCTTTATTTCCTGGAGAAAGTGAAATTGACCAAC
TTTTTACTATTCAGAAGGTGCTAGGACCACTTCCATCTGAGCAGATGAAGCTTTTCTACAGTAATCCTCG
CTTCCATGGGCTCCGGTTTCCAGCTGTTAACCATCCTCAGTCCTTGGAAAGAAGATACCTTGGAATTTTG
AATAGTGTTCTACTTGACCTAATGAAGAATTTACTGAAGTTGGACCCAGCTGACAGATACTTGACAGAAC
AGTGTTTGAATCACCCTACATTTCAAACCCAGAGACTTCTGGATCGTTCTCCTTCAAGGTCAGCAAAAAG
AAAACCTTACCATGTGGAAAGCAGCACATTGTCTAATAGAAACCAAGCCGGCAAAAGTACTGCTTTGCAG
TCTCACCACAGATCTAACAGCAAGGACATCCAGAACCTGAGTGTAGGCCTGCCCCGGGCTGACGAAGGTC
TCCCTGCCAATGAAAGCTTCCTAAATGGAAACCTTGCTGGAGCTAGTCTTAGTCCACTGCACACCAAAAC
CTACCAAGCAAGCAGCCAGCCTGGGTCTACCAGCAAAGATCTCACCAACAACAACATACCACACCTTCTT
AGCCCAAAAGAAGCCAAGTCAAAAACAGAGTTTGATTTTAATATTGACCCAAAGCCTTCAGAAGGCCCAG
GGACAAAGTACCTCAAGTCAAACAGCAGATCTCAGCAGAACCGCCACTCATTCATGGAAAGCTCTCAAAG
CAAAGCTGGGACACTGCAGCCCAATGAAAAGCAGAGTCGGCATAGCTATATTGACACAATTCCCCAGTCC
TCTAGGAGTCCCTCCTACAGGACCAAGGCCAAAAGCCATGGGGCACTGAGTGACTCCAAGTCTGTGAGCA
ACCTTTCTGAAGCCAGGGCCCAAATTGCGGAGCCCAGTACCAGTAGGTACTTCCCATCTAGCTGCTTAGA
CTTGAATTCTCCCACCAGCCCAACCCCCACCAGACACAGTGACACGAGAACTTTGCTCAGCCCTTCTGGA
AGAAATAACCGAAATGAGGGAACGCTGGACTCACGTCGAACCACAACCAGACATTCTAAGACGATGGGGG
AATTGAAGCTGCCGGAGCACATGGACAGTAGCCATTCCCATTCACTGTCTGCACCTCACGAATCTTTTTC
TTATGGACTGGGCTACACCAGCCCCTTTTCTTCCCAGCAACGTCCTCATAGGCATTCTATGTATGTGACC
CGTGACAAAGTGAGAGCCAAGGGCTTGGATGGAAGCTTGAGCATAGGGCAAGGGATGGCAGCTAGAGCCA
ACAGCCTGCAACTCTTGTCACCCCAGCCTGGAGAACAGCTCCCTCCAGAGATGACTGTGGCAAGATCTTC
GGTCAAAGAGACCTCCAGAGAAGGCACCTCTTCCTTCCATACACGCCAGAAGTCTGAGGGTGGAGTGTAT
CATGACCCACACTCTGATGATGGCACAGCCCCCAAAGAAAATAGACACCTATACAATGATCCTGTGCCAA
GGAGAGTTGGTAGCTTTTACAGAGTGCCATCTCCACGTCCAGACAATTCTTTCCATGAAAATAATGTGTC
AACTAGAGTTTCTTCTCTACCATCAGAGAGCAGTTCTGGAACCAACCACTCAAAAAGACAACCAGCATTC
GATCCATGGAAAAGTCCTGAAAATATTAGTCATTCAGAGCAACTCAAGGAAAAAGAGAAGCAAGGATTTT
TCAGGTCAATGAAAAAGAAAAAGAAGAAATCTCAAACAGTACCCAATTCCGACAGCCCTGATCTTCTGAC
GTTGCAGAAATCCATTCATTCTGCTAGCACTCCAAGCAGCAGACCAAAGGAGTGGCGCCCCGAGAAGATC
TCAGATCTGCAGACCCAAAGCCAGCCATTAAAATCACTGCGCAAGTTGTTACATCTCTCTTCGGCCTCAA
ATCACCCGGCTTCCTCAGATCCCCGCTTCCAGCCCTTAACAGCTCAACAAACCAAAAATTCCTTCTCAGA
AATTCGGATTCACCCCCTGAGCCAGGCCTCTGGCGGGAGCAGCAACATCCGGCAGGAACCCGCACCGAAG
GGCAGGCCAGCCCTCCAGCTGCCAGACGGTGGATGTGATGGCAGAAGACAGAGACACCATTCTGGACCCC
AAGATAGACGCTTCATGTTAAGGACGACAGAACAACAAGGAGAATACTTCTGCTGTGGTGACCCAAAGAA
GCCTCACACTCCGTGCGTCCCAAACCGAGCCCTTCATCGTCCAATCTCCAGTCCTGCTCCCTATCCAGTA
CTCCAGGTCCGAGGCACTTCCATGTGCCCGACACTCCAGGTCCGAGGCACTGATGCTTTCAGCTGCCCAA
CCCAGCAATCCGGGTTCTCTTTCTTCGTGAGACACGTTATGAGGGAAGCCCTGATTCACAGGGCCCAGGT
AAACCAAGCTGCGCTCCTGACATACCATGAGAATGCGGCACTGACGGGCAAGTAGGACCCAGCTTTCTTG
TACAAAGTGGTGATATCCAGCACAGTGGCGGCCGCTCGACAATCAACCTCTGGATTACAAAATTTGTGAA
AGATTGACTGGTATTCTTAACTATGTTGCTCCTTTTACGCTATGTGGATACGCTGCTTTAATGCCTTTGT
ATCATGCTATTGCTTCCCGTATGGCTTTCATTTTCTCCTCCTTGTATAAATCCTGGTTGCTGTCTCTTTA
TGAGGAGTTGTGGCCCGTTGTCAGGCAACGTGGCGTGGTGTGCACTGTGTTTGCTGACGCAACCCCCACT
GGTTGGGGCATTGCCACCACCTGTCAGCTCCTTTCCGGGACTTTCGCTTTCCCCCTCCCTATTGCCACGG
CGGAACTCATCGCCGCCTGCCTTGCCCGCTGCTGGACAGGGGCTCGGCTGTTGGGCACTGACAATTCCGT
GGTGTTGTCGGGGAAGCTGACGTCCTTTCCATGGCTGCTCGCCTGTGTTGCCACCTGGATTCTGCGCGGG
ACGTCCTTCTGCTACGTCCCTTCGGCCCTCAATCCAGCGGACCTTCCTTCCCGCGGCCTGCTGCCGGCTC
TGCGGCCTCTTCCGCGTCTTCGCCTTCGCCCTCAGACGAGTCGGATCTCCCTTTGGGCCGCCTCCCCGCC
TGGAATTCTACCGGGTAGGGGAGGCGCTTTTCCCAAGGCAGTCTGGAGCATGCGCTTTAGCAGCCCCGCT
GGGCACTTGGCGCTACACAAGTGGCCTCTGGCCTCGCACACATTCCACATCCACCGGTAGGCGCCAACCG
GCTCCGTTCTTTGGTGGCCCCTTCGCGCCACCTTCTACTCCTCCCCTAGTCAGGAAGTTCCCCCCCGCCC
CGCAGCTCGCGTCGTGCAGGACGTGACAAATGGAAGTAGCACGTCTCACTAGTCTCGTGCAGATGGACAG
CACCGCTGAGCAATGGAAGCGGGTAGGCCTTTGGGGCAGCGGCCAATAGCAGCTTTGCTCCTTCGCTTTC
TGGGCTCAGAGGCTGGGAAGGGGTGGGTCCGGGGGCGGGCTCAGGGGCGGGCTCAGGGGCGGGGCGGGCG
CCCGAAGGTCCTCCGGAGGCCCGGCATTCTGCACGCTTCAAAAGCGCACGTCTGCCGCGCTGTTCTCCTC
TTCCTCATCTCCGGGCCTTTCGACCTGCAGCCCAAGCTTACCATGACCGAGTACAAGCCCACGG
Features (pLannotate 1.2.2; 32 found; start..end, strand, type, name):
    646..783     +  CDS            nef (fragment): NEF_HV1LA - Experimental evidence at protein level: Swiss-Prot protein existence level 1. Extracellular Nef protein targets CD4(+) T-lymphocytes for apoptosis by interacting with CXCR4 surface receptors. From Human immunodeficiency virus type 1 group M subtype B (isolate Lai) (HIV-1).
    769..949     +  LTR            5' LTR (truncated): truncated 5' long terminal repeat (LTR) from HIV-1
   1021..1142    +  polyA_signal   SV40 poly(A) signal: SV40 polyadenylation signal
   1182..1317    +  rep_origin     SV40 ori: SV40 origin of replication
   1338..1356    -  promoter       T7 promoter: promoter for bacteriophage T7 RNA polymerase
   1364..1519    +  CDS            lacZα (fragment): LacZα fragment of β-galactosidase; lacZ fragment
   1524..1952    +  rep_origin     f1 ori (sequence partly withheld): f1 bacteriophage origin of replication; arrow indicates direction of (+) strand synthesis
   2005..2109    +  promoter       AmpR promoter: bla
   2110..2970    +  CDS            AmpR: β-lactamase; bla; confers resistance to ampicillin, carbenicillin, and related antibiotics
   3141..3729    +  rep_origin     ori: high-copy-number ColE1/pMB1/pBR322/pUC origin of replication
   3912..4004    +  CDS            lacI (fragment): lac repressor; lacI; The lac repressor binds to the lac operator to inhibit transcription in E. coli. This inhibition can be relieved by adding lactose or isopropyl-β-D-thiogalactopyranoside (IPTG).
   4017..4038    +  protein_bind   CAP binding site: CAP binding activates transcription in the presence of cAMP. E. coli catabolite activator protein
   4053..4083    +  promoter       lac promoter: promoter for the E. coli lac operon
   4087..4109    +  protein_bind   lac operator (fragment): The lac repressor binds to the lac operator to inhibit transcription in E. coli. This inhibition can be relieved by adding lactose or isopropyl-β-D-thiogalactopyranoside (IPTG). lac repressor encoded by lacI
   4152..4170    +  promoter       T3 promoter: promoter for bacteriophage T3 RNA polymerase
   4198..4424    +  promoter       RSV promoter: Rous sarcoma virus enhancer/promoter
   4425..4605    +  LTR            5' LTR (truncated): truncated 5' long terminal repeat (LTR) from HIV-1
   4652..4777    +  misc_feature   HIV-1 Ψ: packaging signal of human immunodeficiency virus type 1
   4761..5124    +  CDS            HIV-1 gag (fragment): gag protein from human immunodeficiency virus 1; gag
   5270..5503    +  misc_feature   RRE: The Rev response element (RRE) of HIV-1 allows for Rev-dependent mRNA export from the nucleus to the cytoplasm.
   5880..5980    +  CDS            Rev (fragment): human immunodeficiency virus 1 (HIV-1) Rev protein; rev; enhances nuclear export of unspliced and incompletely spliced viral mRNAs
   5999..6115    +  misc_feature   cPPT/CTS: central polypurine tract and central termination sequence of HIV-1
   6149..6169    +  protein_bind   attB4: mutant version of attB; core recombination site for the Gateway® BP reaction BP Clonase™
   6169..7380    +  promoter       UbC promoter: human ubiquitin C promoter
   7384..7402    -  protein_bind   attB5 (fragment): mutant version of attB; core recombination site for the Gateway® BP reaction BP Clonase™
   7417..8187    +  CDS            miniTurbo: N-terminally truncated mutant of the E. coli biotin ligase BioID engineered for improved catalytic efficiency (Branon et al., 2018)
   8236..8260    +  protein_bind   attB1: mutant version of attB; recombination site for the Gateway® BP reaction BP Clonase™
   8266..10977   +  CDS            CDKL5 (fragment): CDKL5_HUMAN - Also known as STK9. Experimental evidence at protein level: Swiss-Prot protein existence level 1. Mediates phosphorylation of MECP2 (PubMed:15917271, PubMed:16935860). May regulate ciliogenesis (PubMed:29420175). From Homo sapiens (Human).
  11360..11384   -  protein_bind   attB2: mutant version of attB; recombination site for the Gateway® BP reaction BP Clonase™
  11414..12002   +  misc_feature   WPRE: woodchuck hepatitis virus posttranscriptional regulatory element
  12016..12515   +  promoter       PGK promoter: mouse phosphoglycerate kinase 1 promoter
  12536..578     +  CDS            PuroR (across the origin): puromycin N-acetyltransferase; pac from Streptomyces alboniger; confers resistance to puromycin
