[The description below was written by a language model from this plasmid's Addgene catalogue record and pLannotate feature annotations shown in this document.]
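Description:
p663-UBC-miniTurbo-V5-CDKL5_IDG-K is a lentiviral mammalian expression clone built in the pDest663 Gateway destination backbone, carrying human CDKL5 fused at its N-terminus to the miniTurbo biotin ligase and a V5 epitope. In bacteria it is maintained through a ColE1/pUC-type origin with ampicillin resistance; the catalogue nevertheless lists it as low copy. An f1 origin, an SV40 origin and remnants of a lac/lacZα cloning region are also annotated in the backbone. The viral portion follows a third-generation layout: an RSV promoter drives a truncated HIV-1 5' LTR, followed by the Ψ packaging signal, a gag fragment, the RRE for Rev-dependent export of the genomic RNA and the cPPT/CTS. A second truncated LTR with an SV40 poly(A) signal closes the transfer cassette.

The payload was assembled by multisite Gateway recombination, which leaves attB4, attB5, attB1 and attB2 scars between the modules. The human ubiquitin C promoter sits between attB4 and attB5, followed by the miniTurbo coding sequence, then attB1, the CDKL5 open reading frame and attB2. The V5 tag is not separately annotated in the feature table but is stated in the record to lie between miniTurbo and the kinase. CDKL5 carries an E854G substitution that the depositor reports does not affect function. A WPRE downstream enhances transcript expression, and a mouse PGK promoter drives puromycin N-acetyltransferase for selecting transduced cells. The construct was made within a programme on understudied kinases. It is intended for proximity-dependent biotinylation proteomics, in which miniTurbo labels proteins near CDKL5 so that they can be captured and identified to map its protein-proximity network.
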