Addgene plasmid #170578: p663-UBC-miniTurbo-V5-CDKL5_IDG-K
Purpose: Gateway destination clone of CDKL5 (human) tagged with N-terminal miniTurbo-V5 for generating protein-proximity networks using proximity-dependent biotinylation proteomics
Depositing lab: Ben Major. Depositing organization: Washington University in Saint Louis.
Backbone
  Vector backbone: pDest663
  Backbone manufacturer: PEL
  Backbone size w/o insert (bp): 9019
  Vector type: Mammalian Expression, Lentiviral ; Gateway Destination
  Selectable markers: Puromycin
Growth in bacteria
  Bacterial resistance: Ampicillin, 100 μg/mL
  Growth temperature: 30°C
  Growth strain: DH10B
  Copy number: Low Copy
Gene/Insert
  Gene/Insert name: miniTurbo-V5-CDKL5 (alt name: miniTurbo-V5)
  Species: H. sapiens (human)
  Mutation: E854G- please see depositor comments
  Entrez Gene: CDKL5 (a.k.a. CFAP247, DEE2, EIEE2, ISSX, STK9)
  Promoter: Ubiquitin
  Tag / fusion protein: miniTurbo-V5 (N terminal on insert)
  Cloning method: Gateway Cloning
  Sequencing primers: 5′ TGAAGCTCCGGTTTTGAACT; 3′ AATAGACCCGTGAAGCTGATC
Terms and licenses: Academic/Nonprofit Terms; Industry Terms: Not Available to Industry
Depositor comments: Depositor confirms E854G in CDKL5 does not affect plasmid function. These plasmids were generated as part of the Illuminating the Druggable Genome (IDG) program sponsored by the NIH Common Fund. The goal of this program is to identify, gather, and distribute information and resources for proteins that currently are not well-studied yet belong to commonly drug-targeted protein families: protein kinases, non-olfactory G-protein coupled receptors (GPCRs), and ion channels. The IDG program is designed to develop fundamental research tools for understudied proteins, elucidate their function, and disseminate the IDG-related resources and data to the greater scientific community. These lentiviral gateway destination plasmids were generated, as part of the Kinase-Data and Resource Generating Center (DRGC), using the single fragment or multisite gateway cloning technology. They were used for generating proteomics-based protein-interaction and protein-proximity networks that can be accessed through the kinase-DRGC website https://darkkinome.org/. Each plasmid has either an N- or C-terminal fusion protein (Flag/ V5/V5-miniTurbo/V5-TurboID/miniTurbo-V5/TurboID-V5) tagged understudied kinase driven under either a CMV or Ubiquitin (UBC) promoter. All inserts in the pENTR plasmids used to generate the deposited destination plasmids were end-sequenced and insert size validated prior to multi-site gateway cloning. The combined insert size of the single fragment or three fragment destination plasmids were confirmed by restriction digestion (BsrGI, and EcoRV for pDest667; BsrGI, EcoRV, and BstZ17I for pDest663; and BsrGI for pHAGE) and all plasmids were partially sequenced to ensure in-frame ORFs and fusion tags.
How to cite: p663-UBC-miniTurbo-V5-CDKL5_IDG-K was a gift from Ben Major (Addgene plasmid # 170578 ; http://n2t.net/addgene:170578 ; RRID:Addgene_170578)
